Addgene plasmid #232216: cwby0007
Purpose: GGA cloning M-AGGA-promoter-ccdb-TTCC-Avitag-HIS
Depositing lab: David Baker. Depositing organization: University of Washington. Publication: Accelerating protein design by scaling experimental characterization. Qian J, Milles LF, Wicky BIM, Ragotte RJ, Motmaen A, Borst AJ, Skotheim R, Ols S, Coventry B, Li X, Kibler RD, Goreshnik I, Exposit M, Lore K, Stewart L, Baker D. Nat Commun. 2026 Aug 20;17(1):9945. doi: 10.1038/s41467-026-76740-9. PubMed 42754580.
Backbone
  Vector backbone: pET29
  Vector type: Bacterial Expression
Growth in bacteria
  Bacterial resistance: Kanamycin, 50 μg/mL
  Growth temperature: 37°C
  Growth strain: NEB Stable
  Copy number: Unknown
Gene/Insert
  Gene/Insert name: ccdb
  Species: Synthetic
  Promoter: T7
  Cloning method: Golden Gate
Terms and licenses: Academic/Nonprofit Terms; Industry Terms: Not Available to Industry
Depositor comments: Please visit https://doi.org/10.1101/2025.08.05.668824 for bioRxiv preprint.
How to cite: cwby0007 was a gift from David Baker (Addgene plasmid # 232216 ; http://n2t.net/addgene:232216 ; RRID:Addgene_232216)
