[The description below was written by a language model from this plasmid's Addgene catalogue record and pLannotate feature annotations shown in this document.]
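Description:
cwby0007 is a pET29-based bacterial expression vector of about 5.7 kb, designed as a Golden Gate assembly (GGA) entry or destination plasmid for cloning synthetic protein-coding sequences. It carries a kanamycin resistance gene (aph(3')-Ia) for selection and replicates from a ColE1/pBR322-type origin accompanied by the bom region and the rop gene, which moderates copy number. An f1 phage origin is also present. Short annotated fragments of a tetracycline resistance gene, an AmpR promoter and a predicted E. coli open reading frame appear to be remnants of the pBR322-derived backbone rather than functional elements.

The expression cassette consists of a T7 promoter with an adjacent lac operator, the T7 gene 10 ribosome binding site and a T7 terminator, with lacI expressed from its own promoter on the plasmid, so that transcription is repressed until induced with IPTG in a host supplying T7 RNA polymerase. Between the ribosome binding site and the tags sits a ccdB counterselection cassette, preceded by a short ccdA fragment. According to the stated purpose, this cassette has its own promoter and is flanked by the Golden Gate overhangs AGGA (after the start methionine) and TTCC. During assembly the toxic ccdB stuffer is replaced by the gene of interest, so ccdB-sensitive cells that receive uncut parental vector are killed and the background of empty clones is low. The inserted sequence is then fused in frame to a C-terminal AviTag, which permits enzymatic biotinylation, followed by a His tag for metal-affinity purification. The record does not name the type IIS enzyme used. The associated publication concerns scaling up the experimental characterization of designed proteins, which is consistent with use in high-throughput cloning and expression.
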