Features (pLannotate 1.2.2; 21 found; start..end, strand, type, name):
    286..304     +  promoter       T7 promoter: promoter for bacteriophage T7 RNA polymerase
    305..329     +  protein_bind   lac operator: The lac repressor binds to the lac operator to inhibit transcription in E. coli. This inhibition can be relieved by adding lactose or isopropyl-β-D-thiogalactopyranoside (IPTG). lac repressor encoded by lacI
    344..366     +  RBS            RBS: efficient ribosome binding site from bacteriophage T7 gene 10 (Olins and Rangwala, 1989)
    389..460     +  CDS            ccdA (fragment): CCDA_ECO57 - Also known as H, letA. Experimental evidence at protein level: Swiss-Prot protein existence level 1. Antitoxin component of a type II toxin-antitoxin (TA) system which inhibits the post-segregational killing (PSK) of plasmid-free cells, also referred to as a plasmid addiction system. Binds to and blocks the activity of CcdB; will also remove bound CcdB protein from the CcdB-GyrA complex by forming a CcdA-CcdB complex, a process termed rejuvenation. Functions as a transcriptional corepressor for the ccdAB operon, repression also requires CcdB (By similarity). From Escherichia coli
    494..796     +  CDS            ccdB: CCDB_ECOLI - Also known as G, letB, letD. Experimental evidence at protein level: Swiss-Prot protein existence level 1. Toxic component of a type II toxin-antitoxin (TA) system, functioning in plasmid maintainence. Responsible for the post- segregational killing (PSK) of plasmid-free cells, also referred to as a plasmid addiction system. Half-life of over 2 hours. Cell killing by CcdB is accompanied by filamentation, defects in chromosome and plasmid segregation, defects in cell division, formation of anucleate cells, decreased DNA synthesis and plasmid loss. Interferes with the activity of DN
    816..857     +  CDS            AviTag™ (fragment): peptide tag that allows for enzymatic biotinylation
    861..878     +  CDS            9xHis (fragment): 9xHis affinity tag
    891..940     +  CDS            SET1 (fragment): solubility-enhancement tag derived from T7 phage gene 10B
    948..995     +  terminator     T7 terminator: transcription terminator for bacteriophage T7 RNA polymerase
   1032..1460    +  rep_origin     f1 ori (sequence partly withheld): f1 bacteriophage origin of replication; arrow indicates direction of (+) strand synthesis
   1513..1570    +  promoter       AmpR promoter (fragment): bla
   1579..2394    -  CDS            KanR: aminoglycoside phosphotransferase; aph(3')-Ia; confers resistance to kanamycin in bacteria or G418 (Geneticin®) in eukaryotes
   2516..3104    +  rep_origin     ori: high-copy-number ColE1/pMB1/pBR322/pUC origin of replication
   3290..3429    -  misc_feature   bom: basis of mobility region from pBR322
   3531..3722    -  CDS            rop: Rop protein, which maintains plasmids at low copy number; rop
   3739..4119    +  CDS            YPB1_ECOLX: Protein predicted: Swiss-Prot protein existence level 4. From Escherichia coli.
   4191..4482    -  CDS            TcR (fragment): tetracycline efflux protein; tet; confers resistance to tetracycline
   4497..4518    -  protein_bind   CAP binding site: CAP binding activates transcription in the presence of cAMP. E. coli catabolite activator protein
   4531..5613    -  CDS            lacI: lac repressor; lacI; The lac repressor binds to the lac operator to inhibit transcription in E. coli. This inhibition can be relieved by adding lactose or isopropyl-β-D-thiogalactopyranoside (IPTG).
   5614..5691    -  promoter       lacI promoter: lacI
   5699..260     -  CDS            TcR (fragment) (across the origin): tetracycline efflux protein; tet; confers resistance to tetracycline
>Addgene plasmid #232216 | cwby0007 | addgene full sequence | sequence record 492860 | Addgene NGS Result
ACTCCTGCATTAGGAAGCAGCCCAGTAGTAGGTTGAGGCCGTTGAGCACCGCCGCCGCAAGGAATGGTGC
ATGCAAGGAGATGGCGCCCAACAGTCCCCCGGCCACGGGGCCTGCCACCATACCCACGCCGAAACAAGCG
CTCATGAGCCCGAAGTGGCGAGCCCGATCTTCCCCATCGGTGATGTCGGCGATATAGGCGCCAGCAACCG
CACCTGTGGCGCCGGTGATGCCGGCCACGATGCGTCCGGCGTAGAGGATCGAGATCGATCTCGATCCCGC
GAAATTAATACGACTCACTATAGGGGAATTGTGAGCGGATAACAATTCCCCTCTAGAAATAATTTTGTTT
AACTTTAAGAAGGAGATATACATATGTCAGGAGGAGACCGAAAGCGTATTACAGTGACAGTTGACAGCGA
CAGCTATCAGTTGCTCAAGGCATATATGATGTCAATATCTCCGGTCTGGTATGCACAACCAAGAATGAAG
CCCATGCAGTTTAAGGTTTACACCTATAAAAGAGAGAGCCGTTATCGTCTGTTTGTGGATGTACAGAGTG
ATATTATTGACACGCCCGGGCGACGGATGGTGATCCCCCTGGCCAGTGCACGTCTGCTGTCAGATAAAGT
CTCCCGTGAACTTTACCCGGTGGTGCATATCGGGGATGAAAGCTGGCGCATGATGACCACCGATATGGCC
AGTGTGCCGGTTTCCGTTATCGGGGAAGAAGTGGCTGATCTCAGCCACCGCGAAAATGACATCAAAAACG
CCATTAACCTGATGTTCTGGGGAATATGAACGGTCTCGTTCCGGTCTGAACGACATCTTCGAGGCTCAGA
AAATCGAATGGCACGAATCTCACCACCACCACCACCACTAATGAGATCCGGCTGCTAACAAAGCCCGAAA
GGAAGCTGAGTTGGCTGCTGCCACCGCTGAGCAATAACTAGCATAACCCCTTGGGGCCTCTAAACGGGTC
TTGAGGGGTTTTTTGCTGAAAGGAGGAACTATATCCGGATTGGCGAATGGG
[124 nt withheld, positions 1032-1155]
C
[91 nt withheld, positions 1157-1247]
A
[49 nt withheld, positions 1249-1297]
CCTTTGACGTTGGAGTCCACGTTCTTT
[37 nt withheld, positions 1325-1361]
ACCCTATCTCGGTCTATTCTTTTGATTTATAAGGGATTTTGCCGATTTCGGCCTATTGGTTAAAAAATGA
GCTGATTTAACAAAAATTTAACGCGAATTTTAACAAAATATTAACGCTTACAATTTAGGTGGCACTTTTC
GGGGAAATGTGCGCGGAACCCCTATTTGTTTATTTTTCTAAATACATTCAAATATGTATCCGCTCATGAA
TTAATTCTTAGAAAAACTCATCGAGCATCAAATGAAACTGCAATTTATTCATATCAGGATTATCAATACC
ATATTTTTGAAAAAGCCGTTTCTGTAATGAAGGAGAAAACTCACCGAGGCAGTTCCATAGGATGGCAAGA
TCCTGGTATCGGTCTGCGATTCCGACTCGTCCAACATCAATACAACCTATTAATTTCCCCTCGTCAAAAA
TAAGGTTATCAAGTGAGAAATCACCATGAGTGACGACTGAATCCGGTGAGAATGGCAAAAGTTTATGCAT
TTCTTTCCAGACTTGTTCAACAGGCCAGCCATTACGCTCGTCATCAAAATCACTCGCATCAACCAAACCG
TTATTCATTCGTGATTGCGCCTGAGCGAGACGAAATACGCGATCGCTGTTAAAAGGACAATTACAAACAG
GAATCGAATGCAACCGGCGCAGGAACACTGCCAGCGCATCAACAATATTTTCACCTGAATCAGGATATTC
TTCTAATACCTGGAATGCTGTTTTCCCGGGGATCGCAGTGGTGAGTAACCATGCATCATCAGGAGTACGG
ATAAAATGCTTGATGGTCGGAAGAGGCATAAATTCCGTCAGCCAGTTTAGTCTGACCATCTCATCTGTAA
CATCATTGGCAACGCTACCTTTGCCATGTTTCAGAAACAACTCTGGCGCATCGGGCTTCCCATACAATCG
ATAGATTGTCGCACCTGATTGCCCGACATTATCGCGAGCCCATTTATACCCATATAAATCAGCATCCATG
TTGGAATTTAATCGCGGCCTAGAGCAAGACGTTTCCCGTTGAATATGGCTCATAACACCCCTTGTATTAC
TGTTTATGTAAGCAGACAGTTTTATTGTTCATGACCAAAATCCCTTAACGTGAGTTTTCGTTCCACTGAG
CGTCAGACCCCGTAGAAAAGATCAAAGGATCTTCTTGAGATCCTTTTTTTCTGCGCGTAATCTGCTGCTT
GCAAACAAAAAAACCACCGCTACCAGCGGTGGTTTGTTTGCCGGATCAAGAGCTACCAACTCTTTTTCCG
AAGGTAACTGGCTTCAGCAGAGCGCAGATACCAAATACTGTCCTTCTAGTGTAGCCGTAGTTAGGCCACC
ACTTCAAGAACTCTGTAGCACCGCCTACATACCTCGCTCTGCTAATCCTGTTACCAGTGGCTGCTGCCAG
TGGCGATAAGTCGTGTCTTACCGGGTTGGACTCAAGACGATAGTTACCGGATAAGGCGCAGCGGTCGGGC
TGAACGGGGGGTTCGTGCACACAGCCCAGCTTGGAGCGAACGACCTACACCGAACTGAGATACCTACAGC
GTGAGCTATGAGAAAGCGCCACGCTTCCCGAAGGGAGAAAGGCGGACAGGTATCCGGTAAGCGGCAGGGT
CGGAACAGGAGAGCGCACGAGGGAGCTTCCAGGGGGAAACGCCTGGTATCTTTATAGTCCTGTCGGGTTT
CGCCACCTCTGACTTGAGCGTCGATTTTTGTGATGCTCGTCAGGGGGGCGGAGCCTATGGAAAAACGCCA
GCAACGCGGCCTTTTTACGGTTCCTGGCCTTTTGCTGGCCTTTTGCTCACATGTTCTTTCCTGCGTTATC
CCCTGATTCTGTGGATAACCGTATTACCGCCTTTGAGTGAGCTGATACCGCTCGCCGCAGCCGAACGACC
GAGCGCAGCGAGTCAGTGAGCGAGGAAGCGGAAGAGCGCCTGATGCGGTATTTTCTCCTTACGCATCTGT
GCGGTATTTCACACCGCAATGGTGCACTCTCAGTACAATCTGCTCTGATGCCGCATAGTTAAGCCAGTAT
ACACTCCGCTATCGCTACGTGACTGGGTCATGGCTGCGCCCCGACACCCGCCAACACCCGCTGACGCGCC
CTGACGGGCTTGTCTGCTCCCGGCATCCGCTTACAGACAAGCTGTGACCGTCTCCGGGAGCTGCATGTGT
CAGAGGTTTTCACCGTCATCACCGAAACGCGCGAGGCAGCTGCGGTAAAGCTCATCAGCGTGGTCGTGAA
GCGATTCACAGATGTCTGCCTGTTCATCCGCGTCCAGCTCGTTGAGTTTCTCCAGAAGCGTTAATGTCTG
GCTTCTGATAAAGCGGGCCATGTTAAGGGCGGTTTTTTCCTGTTTGGTCACTGATGCCTCCGTGTAAGGG
GGATTTCTGTTCATGGGGGTAATGATACCGATGAAACGAGAGAGGATGCTCACGATACGGGTTACTGATG
ATGAACATGCCCGGTTACTGGAACGTTGTGAGGGTAAACAACTGGCGGTATGGATGCGGCGGGACCAGAG
AAAAATCACTCAGGGTCAATGCCAGCGCTTCGTTAATACAGATGTAGGTGTTCCACAGGGTAGCCAGCAG
CATCCTGCGATGCAGATCCGGAACATAATGGTGCAGGGCGCTGACTTCCGCGTTTCCAGACTTTACGAAA
CACGGAAACCGAAGACCATTCATGTTGTTGCTCAGGTCGCAGACGTTTTGCAGCAGCAGTCGCTTCACGT
TCGCTCGCGTATCGGTGATTCATTCTGCTAACCAGTAAGGCAACCCCGCCAGCCTAGCCGGGTCCTCAAC
GACAGGAGCACGATCATGCGCACCCGTGGGGCCGCCATGCCGGCGATAATGGCCTGCTTCTCGCCGAAAC
GTTTGGTGGCGGGACCAGTGACGAAGGCTTGAGCGAGGGCGTGCAAGATTCCGAATACCGCAAGCGACAG
GCCGATCATCGTCGCGCTCCAGCGAAAGCGGTCCTCGCCGAAAATGACCCAGAGCGCTGCCGGCACCTGT
CCTACGAGTTGCATGATAAAGAAGACAGTCATAAGTGCGGCGACGATAGTCATGCCCCGCGCCCACCGGA
AGGAGCTGACTGGGTTGAAGGCTCTCAAGGGCATCGGTCGAGATCCCGGTGCCTAATGAGTGAGCTAACT
TACATTAATTGCGTTGCGCTCACTGCCCGCTTTCCAGTCGGGAAACCTGTCGTGCCAGCTGCATTAATGA
ATCGGCCAACGCGCGGGGAGAGGCGGTTTGCGTATTGGGCGCCAGGGTGGTTTTTCTTTTCACCAGTGAG
ACGGGCAACAGCTGATTGCCCTTCACCGCCTGGCCCTGAGAGAGTTGCAGCAAGCGGTCCACGCTGGTTT
GCCCCAGCAGGCGAAAATCCTGTTTGATGGTGGTTAACGGCGGGATATAACATGAGCTGTCTTCGGTATC
GTCGTATCCCACTACCGAGATGTCCGCACCAACGCGCAGCCCGGACTCGGTAATGGCGCGCATTGCGCCC
AGCGCCATCTGATCGTTGGCAACCAGCATCGCAGTGGGAACGATGCCCTCATTCAGCATTTGCATGGTTT
GTTGAAAACCGGACATGGCACTCCAGTCGCCTTCCCGTTCCGCTATCGGCTGAATTTGATTGCGAGTGAG
ATATTTATGCCAGCCAGCCAGACGCAGACGCGCCGAGACAGAACTTAATGGGCCCGCTAACAGCGCGATT
TGCTGGTGACCCAATGCGACCAGATGCTCCACGCCCAGTCGCGTACCGTCTTCATGGGAGAAAATAATAC
TGTTGATGGGTGTCTGGTCAGAGACATCAAGAAATAACGCCGGAACATTAGTGCAGGCAGCTTCCACAGC
AATGGCATCCTGGTCATCCAGCGGATAGTTAATGATCAGCCCACTGACGCGTTGCGCGAGAAGATTGTGC
ACCGCCGCTTTACAGGCTTCGACGCCGCTTCGTTCTACCATCGACACCACCACGCTGGCACCCAGTTGAT
CGGCGCGAGATTTAATCGCCGCGACAATTTGCGACGGCGCGTGCAGGGCCAGACTGGAGGTGGCAACGCC
AATCAGCAACGACTGTTTGCCCGCCAGTTGTTGTGCCACGCGGTTGGGAATGTAATTCAGCTCCGCCATC
GCCGCTTCCACTTTTTCCCGCGTTTTCGCAGAAACGTGGCTGGCCTGGTTCACCACGCGGGAAACGGTCT
GATAAGAGACACCGGCATACTCTGCGACATCGTATAACGTTACTGGTTTCACATTCACCACCCTGAATTG
ACTCTCTTCCGGGCGCTATCATGCCATACCGCGAAAGGTTTTGCGCCATTCGATGGTGTCCGGGATCTCG
ACGCTCTCCCTTATGCG
